>Addgene plasmid #90702 | H2AFX B3.3 gRNA | addgene full sequence | sequence record 183239 | Addgene NGS Result
GCAGCGAGTCAGTGAGCGAGGAAGCGGAAGAGCGCCCAATACGCAAACCGCCTCTCCCCGCGCGTTGGCC
GATTCATTAATGCAGCTGGCACGACAGGTTTCCCGACTGGAAAGCGGGCAGTGAGCGCAACGCAATTAAT
GTGAGTTAGCTCACTCATTAGGCACCCCAGGCTTTACACTTTATGCTTCCGGCTCGTATGTTGTGTGGAA
TTGTGAGCGGATAACAATTTCACACAGGAAACAGCTATGACCATGATTACGCCAAGCGCGCAATTAACCC
TCACTAAAGGGAACAAAAGCTGGAGCTGCAAGCTTAATGTAGTCTTATGCAATACTCTTGTAGTCTTGCA
ACATGGTAACGATGAGTTAGCAACATGCCTTACAAGGAGAGAAAAAGCACCGTGCATGCCGATTGGTGGA
AGTAAGGTGGTACGATCGTGCCTTATTAGGAAGGCAACAGACGGGTCTGACATGGATTGGACGAACCACT
GAATTGCCGCATTGCAGAGATATTGTATTTAAGTGCCTAGCTCGATACATAAACGGGTCTCTCTGGTTAG
ACCAGATCTGAGCCTGGGAGCTCTCTGGCTAACTAGGGAACCCACTGCTTAAGCCTCAATAAAGCTTGCC
TTGAGTGCTTCAAGTAGTGTGTGCCCGTCTGTTGTGTGACTCTGGTAACTAGAGATCCCTCAGACCCTTT
TAGTCAGTGTGGAAAATCTCTAGCAGTGGCGCCCGAACAGGGACTTGAAAGCGAAAGGGAAACCAGAGGA
GCTCTCTCGACGCAGGACTCGGCTTGCTGAAGCGCGCACGGCAAGAGGCGAGGGGCGGCGACTGGTGAGT
ACGCCAAAAATTTTGACTAGCGGAGGCTAGAAGGAGAGAGATGGGTGCGAGAGCGTCAGTATTAAGCGGG
GGAGAATTAGATCGCGATGGGAAAAAATTCGGTTAAGGCCAGGGGGAAAGAAAAAATATAAATTAAAACA
TATAGTATGGGCAAGCAGGGAGCTAGAACGATTCGCAGTTAATCCTGGCCTGTTAGAAACATCAGAAGGC
TGTAGACAAATACTGGGACAGCTACAACCATCCCTTCAGACAGGATCAGAAGAACTTAGATCATTATATA
ATACAGTAGCAACCCTCTATTGTGTGCATCAAAGGATAGAGATAAAAGACACCAAGGAAGCTTTAGACAA
GATAGAGGAAGAGCAAAACAAAAGTAAGACCACCGCACAGCAAGCGGCCGCTGATCTTCAGACCTGGAGG
AGGAGATATGAGGGACAATTGGAGAAGTGAATTATATAAATATAAAGTAGTAAAAATTGAACCATTAGGA
GTAGCACCCACCAAGGCAAAGAGAAGAGTGGTGCAGAGAGAAAAAAGAGCAGTGGGAATAGGAGCTTTGT
TCCTTGGGTTCTTGGGAGCAGCAGGAAGCACTATGGGCGCAGCGTCAATGACGCTGACGGTACAGGCCAG
ACAATTATTGTCTGGTATAGTGCAGCAGCAGAACAATTTGCTGAGGGCTATTGAGGCGCAACAGCATCTG
TTGCAACTCACAGTCTGGGGCATCAAGCAGCTCCAGGCAAGAATCCTGGCTGTGGAAAGATACCTAAAGG
ATCAACAGCTCCTGGGGATTTGGGGTTGCTCTGGAAAACTCATTTGCACCACTGCTGTGCCTTGGAATGC
TAGTTGGAGTAATAAATCTCTGGAACAGATTTGGAATCACACGACCTGGATGGAGTGGGACAGAGAAATT
AACAATTACACAAGCTTAATACACTCCTTAATTGAAGAATCGCAAAACCAGCAAGAAAAGAATGAACAAG
AATTATTGGAATTAGATAAATGGGCAAGTTTGTGGAATTGGTTTAACATAACAAATTGGCTGTGGTATAT
AAAATTATTCATAATGATAGTAGGAGGCTTGGTAGGTTTAAGAATAGTTTTTGCTGTACTTTCTATAGTG
AATAGAGTTAGGCAGGGATATTCACCATTATCGTTTCAGACCCACCTCCCAACCCCGAGGGGACCCAGAG
AGGGCCTATTTCCCATGATTCCTTCATATTTGCATATACGATACAAGGCTGTTAGAGAGATAATTAGAAT
TAATTTGACTGTAAACACAAAGATATTAGTACAAAATACGTGACGTAGAAAGTAATAATTTCTTGGGTAG
TTTGCAGTTTTAAAATTATGTTTTAAAATGGACTATCATATGCTTACCGTAACTTGAAAGTATTTCGATT
TCTTGGCTTTATATATCTTGTGGAAAGGACGAAACACCGCGCCAACGCGCTCGGCGTAGGTTTAAGAGCT
ATGCTGGAAACAGCATAGCAAGTTTAAATAAGGCTAGTCCGTTATCAACTTGAAAAAGTGGCACCGAGTC
GGTGCTTTTTTTGAATTCTAGATCTTGAGACAAATGGCAGTATTCATCCACAATTTTAAAAGAAAAGGGG
GGATTGGGGGGTACAGTGCAGGGGAAAGAATAGTAGACATAATAGCAACAGACATACAAACTAAAGAATT
ACAAAAACAAATTACAAAAATTCAAAATTTTCGGGTTTATTACAGGGACAGCAGAGATCCACTTTGGCGC
CGGCTCGAGTGGCTCCGGTGCCCGTCAGTGGGCAGAGCGCACATCGCCCACAGTCCCCGAGAAGTTGGGG
GGAGGGGTCGGCAATTGAACCGGTGCCTAGAGAAGGTGGCGCGGGGTAAACTGGGAAAGTGATGTCGTGT
ACTGGCTCCGCCTTTTTCCCGAGGGTGGGGGAGAACCGTATATAAGTGCAGTAGTCGCCGTGAACGTTCT
TTTTCGCAACGGGTTTGCCGCCAGAACACAGGTGTCGTGACGCGGGATCCGCCACCATGACCGAGTACAA
GCCCACGGTGCGCCTCGCCACCCGCGACGACGTCCCCAGGGCCGTACGCACCCTCGCCGCCGCGTTCGCC
GACTACCCCGCCACGCGCCACACCGTCGATCCGGACCGCCACATCGAGCGGGTCACCGAGCTGCAAGAAC
TCTTCCTCACGCGCGTCGGGCTCGACATCGGCAAGGTGTGGGTCGCGGACGACGGCGCCGCGGTGGCGGT
CTGGACCACGCCGGAGAGCGTCGAAGCGGGGGCGGTGTTCGCCGAGATCGGCCCGCGCATGGCCGAGTTG
AGCGGTTCCCGGCTGGCCGCGCAGCAACAGATGGAAGGCCTCCTGGCGCCGCACCGGCCCAAGGAGCCCG
CGTGGTTCCTGGCCACCGTCGGAGTCTCGCCCGACCACCAGGGCAAGGGTCTGGGCAGCGCCGTCGTGCT
CCCCGGAGTGGAGGCGGCCGAGCGCGCCGGGGTGCCCGCCTTCCTGGAGACCTCCGCGCCCCGCAACCTC
CCCTTCTACGAGCGGCTCGGCTTCACCGTCACCGCCGACGTCGAGGTGCCCGAAGGACCGCGCACCTGGT
GCATGACCCGCAAGCCCGGTGCCTGAACGCGTTAAGTCGACAATCAACCTCTGGATTACAAAATTTGTGA
AAGATTGACTGGTATTCTTAACTATGTTGCTCCTTTTACGCTATGTGGATACGCTGCTTTAATGCCTTTG
TATCATGCTATTGCTTCCCGTATGGCTTTCATTTTCTCCTCCTTGTATAAATCCTGGTTGCTGTCTCTTT
ATGAGGAGTTGTGGCCCGTTGTCAGGCAACGTGGCGTGGTGTGCACTGTGTTTGCTGACGCAACCCCCAC
TGGTTGGGGCATTGCCACCACCTGTCAGCTCCTTTCCGGGACTTTCGCTTTCCCCCTCCCTATTGCCACG
GCGGAACTCATCGCCGCCTGCCTTGCCCGCTGCTGGACAGGGGCTCGGCTGTTGGGCACTGACAATTCCG
TGGTGTTGTCGGGGAAATCATCGTCCTTTCCTTGGCTGCTCGCCTGTGTTGCCACCTGGATTCTGCGCGG
GACGTCCTTCTGCTACGTCCCTTCGGCCCTCAATCCAGCGGACCTTCCTTCCCGCGGCCTGCTGCCGGCT
CTGCGGCCTCTTCCGCGTCTTCGCCTTCGCCCTCAGACGAGTCGGATCTCCCTTTGGGCCGCCTCCCCGC
GTCGACTTTAAGACCAATGACTTACAAGGCAGCTGTAGATCTTAGCCACTTTTTAAAAGAAAAGGGGGGA
CTGGAAGGGCTAATTCACTCCCAACGAAGACAAGATCTGCTTTTTGCTTGTACTGGGTCTCTCTGGTTAG
ACCAGATCTGAGCCTGGGAGCTCTCTGGCTAACTAGGGAACCCACTGCTTAAGCCTCAATAAAGCTTGCC
TTGAGTGCTTCAAGTAGTGTGTGCCCGTCTGTTGTGTGACTCTGGTAACTAGAGATCCCTCAGACCCTTT
TAGTCAGTGTGGAAAATCTCTAGCAGTACGTATAGTAGTTCATGTCATCTTATTATTCAGTATTTATAAC
TTGCAAAGAAATGAATATCAGAGAGTGAGAGGAACTTGTTTATTGCAGCTTATAATGGTTACAAATAAAG
CAATAGCATCACAAATTTCACAAATAAAGCATTTTTTTCACTGCATTCTAGTTGTGGTTTGTCCAAACTC
ATCAATGTATCTTATCATGTCTGGCTCTAGCTATCCCGCCCCTAACTCCGCCCATCCCGCCCCTAACTCC
GCCCAGTTCCGCCCATTCTCCGCCCCATGGCTGACTAATTTTTTTTATTTATGCAGAGGCCGAGGCCGCC
TCGGCCTCTGAGCTATTCCAGAAGTAGTGAGGAGGCTTTTTTGGAGGCCTAGGGACGTACCCAATTCGCC
CTATAGTGAGTCGTATTACGCGCGCTCACTGGCCGTCGTTTTACAACGTCGTGACTGGGAAAACCCTGGC
GTTACCCAACTTAATCGCCTTGCAGCACATCCCCCTTTCGCCAGCTGGCGTAATAGCGAAGAGGCCCGCA
CCGATCGCCCTTCCCAACAGTTGCGCAGCCTGAATGGCGAATGGG
[124 nt withheld, positions 4946-5069]
C
[91 nt withheld, positions 5071-5161]
A
[49 nt withheld, positions 5163-5211]
CCTTTGACGTTGGAGTCCACGTTCTTT
[37 nt withheld, positions 5239-5275]
ACCCTATCTCGGTCTATTCTTTTGATTTATAAGGGATTTTGCCGATTTCGGCCTATTGGTTAAAAAATGA
GCTGATTTAACAAAAATTTAACGCGAATTTTAACAAAATATTAACGCTTACAATTTAGGTGGCACTTTTC
GGGGAAATGTGCGCGGAACCCCTATTTGTTTATTTTTCTAAATACATTCAAATATGTATCCGCTCATGAG
ACAATAACCCTGATAAATGCTTCAATAATATTGAAAAAGGAAGAGTATGAGTATTCAACATTTCCGTGTC
GCCCTTATTCCCTTTTTTGCGGCATTTTGCCTTCCTGTTTTTGCTCACCCAGAAACGCTGGTGAAAGTAA
AAGATGCTGAAGATCAGTTGGGTGCACGAGTGGGTTACATCGAACTGGATCTCAACAGCGGTAAGATCCT
TGAGAGTTTTCGCCCCGAAGAACGTTTTCCAATGATGAGCACTTTTAAAGTTCTGCTATGTGGCGCGGTA
TTATCCCGTATTGACGCCGGGCAAGAGCAACTCGGTCGCCGCATACACTATTCTCAGAATGACTTGGTTG
AGTACTCACCAGTCACAGAAAAGCATCTTACGGATGGCATGACAGTAAGAGAATTATGCAGTGCTGCCAT
AACCATGAGTGATAACACTGCGGCCAACTTACTTCTGACAACGATCGGAGGACCGAAGGAGCTAACCGCT
TTTTTGCACAACATGGGGGATCATGTAACTCGCCTTGATCGTTGGGAACCGGAGCTGAATGAAGCCATAC
CAAACGACGAGCGTGACACCACGATGCCTGTAGCAATGGCAACAACGTTGCGCAAACTATTAACTGGCGA
ACTACTTACTCTAGCTTCCCGGCAACAATTAATAGACTGGATGGAGGCGGATAAAGTTGCAGGACCACTT
CTGCGCTCGGCCCTTCCGGCTGGCTGGTTTATTGCTGATAAATCTGGAGCCGGTGAGCGTGGGTCTCGCG
GTATCATTGCAGCACTGGGGCCAGATGGTAAGCCCTCCCGTATCGTAGTTATCTACACGACGGGGAGTCA
GGCAACTATGGATGAACGAAATAGACAGATCGCTGAGATAGGTGCCTCACTGATTAAGCATTGGTAACTG
TCAGACCAAGTTTACTCATATATACTTTAGATTGATTTAAAACTTCATTTTTAATTTAAAAGGATCTAGG
TGAAGATCCTTTTTGATAATCTCATGACCAAAATCCCTTAACGTGAGTTTTCGTTCCACTGAGCGTCAGA
CCCCGTAGAAAAGATCAAAGGATCTTCTTGAGATCCTTTTTTTCTGCGCGTAATCTGCTGCTTGCAAACA
AAAAAACCACCGCTACCAGCGGTGGTTTGTTTGCCGGATCAAGAGCTACCAACTCTTTTTCCGAAGGTAA
CTGGCTTCAGCAGAGCGCAGATACCAAATACTGTTCTTCTAGTGTAGCCGTAGTTAGGCCACCACTTCAA
GAACTCTGTAGCACCGCCTACATACCTCGCTCTGCTAATCCTGTTACCAGTGGCTGCTGCCAGTGGCGAT
AAGTCGTGTCTTACCGGGTTGGACTCAAGACGATAGTTACCGGATAAGGCGCAGCGGTCGGGCTGAACGG
GGGGTTCGTGCACACAGCCCAGCTTGGAGCGAACGACCTACACCGAACTGAGATACCTACAGCGTGAGCT
ATGAGAAAGCGCCACGCTTCCCGAAGGGAGAAAGGCGGACAGGTATCCGGTAAGCGGCAGGGTCGGAACA
GGAGAGCGCACGAGGGAGCTTCCAGGGGGAAACGCCTGGTATCTTTATAGTCCTGTCGGGTTTCGCCACC
TCTGACTTGAGCGTCGATTTTTGTGATGCTCGTCAGGGGGGCGGAGCCTATGGAAAAACGCCAGCAACGC
GGCCTTTTTACGGTTCCTGGCCTTTTGCTGGCCTTTTGCTCACATGTTCTTTCCTGCGTTATCCCCTGAT
TCTGTGGATAACCGTATTACCGCCTTTGAGTGAGCTGATACCGCTCGCCGCAGCCGAACGACCGAGC
Features (pLannotate 1.2.2; 28 found; start..end, strand, type, name):
      3..30      +  rep_origin     RSF ori (fragment): Plasmids containing the RSF 1030 origin of replication can be propagated in E. coli cells that contain additional plasmids with compatible origins.
     32..124     +  CDS            lacI (fragment): lac repressor; lacI; The lac repressor binds to the lac operator to inhibit transcription in E. coli. This inhibition can be relieved by adding lactose or isopropyl-β-D-thiogalactopyranoside (IPTG).
    137..158     +  protein_bind   CAP binding site: CAP binding activates transcription in the presence of cAMP. E. coli catabolite activator protein
    173..203     +  promoter       lac promoter: promoter for the E. coli lac operon
    211..227     +  protein_bind   lac operator: The lac repressor binds to the lac operator to inhibit transcription in E. coli. This inhibition can be relieved by adding lactose or isopropyl-β-D-thiogalactopyranoside (IPTG). lac repressor encoded by lacI
    272..290     +  promoter       T3 promoter: promoter for bacteriophage T3 RNA polymerase
    318..544     +  promoter       RSV promoter: Rous sarcoma virus enhancer/promoter
    545..725     +  LTR            5' LTR (truncated): truncated 5' long terminal repeat (LTR) from HIV-1
    772..897     +  misc_feature   HIV-1 Ψ: packaging signal of human immunodeficiency virus type 1
    881..1244    +  CDS            HIV-1 gag (fragment): gag protein from human immunodeficiency virus 1; gag
   1390..1623    +  misc_feature   RRE: The Rev response element (RRE) of HIV-1 allows for Rev-dependent mRNA export from the nucleus to the cytoplasm.
   2000..2026    +  CDS            Rev (fragment): human immunodeficiency virus 1 (HIV-1) Rev protein; rev; enhances nuclear export of unspliced and incompletely spliced viral mRNAs
   2030..2270    +  promoter       U6 promoter: RNA polymerase III promoter for human U6 snRNA
   2318..2385    +  misc_RNA       tracrRNA (fragment): trans-activating CRISPR RNA for the Streptococcus pyogenes CRISPR/Cas9 system
   2434..2551    +  misc_feature   cPPT/CTS: central polypurine tract and central termination sequence of HIV-1
   2620..2831    +  promoter       EF-1α core promoter: core promoter for human elongation factor EF-1α
   2857..3456    +  CDS            PuroR (fragment): puromycin N-acetyltransferase; pac from Streptomyces; confers resistance to puromycin
   3472..4060    +  misc_feature   WPRE: woodchuck hepatitis virus posttranscriptional regulatory element
   4111..4130    +  misc_feature   cPPT/CTS (fragment): central polypurine tract and central termination sequence of HIV-1
   4132..4365    +  LTR            3' LTR (ΔU3): self-inactivating 3' long terminal repeat (LTR) from HIV-1
   4443..4564    +  polyA_signal   SV40 poly(A) signal: SV40 polyadenylation signal
   4604..4739    +  rep_origin     SV40 ori: SV40 origin of replication
   4760..4778    -  promoter       T7 promoter: promoter for bacteriophage T7 RNA polymerase
   4786..4941    +  CDS            lacZα (fragment): LacZα fragment of β-galactosidase; lacZ fragment
   4946..5374    +  rep_origin     f1 ori (sequence partly withheld): f1 bacteriophage origin of replication; arrow indicates direction of (+) strand synthesis
   5427..5531    +  promoter       AmpR promoter: bla
   5532..6392    +  CDS            AmpR: β-lactamase; bla; confers resistance to ampicillin, carbenicillin, and related antibiotics
   6563..7151    +  rep_origin     ori: high-copy-number ColE1/pMB1/pBR322/pUC origin of replication
