[The description below was written by a language model from this plasmid's Addgene catalogue record and pLannotate feature annotations shown in this document.]
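Description:
H2AFX B3.3 gRNA is a third-generation lentiviral CRISPR guide-RNA plasmid built on the pLenti-sgRNA backbone and designed to target the human histone variant gene H2AFX. It is propagated in E. coli through a high-copy ColE1/pUC-type origin with ampicillin selection (AmpR, β-lactamase). An f1 origin and remnants of a cloning-vector lac region (lac promoter/operator, lacZα fragment, T3 and T7 promoters) are also annotated. The sequenced record is 7,302 nt, shorter than the 9,151 bp listed for the empty backbone. This could reflect loss of a stuffer when the guide was cloned between the two BsmBI sites, both destroyed in the process, but the record does not explain the difference.

The viral portion has the standard self-inactivating layout. An RSV promoter drives a truncated HIV-1 5′ LTR, so genomic RNA production in packaging cells does not depend on Tat. This is followed by the Ψ packaging signal with a gag fragment, the Rev response element for Rev-dependent nuclear export, a cPPT/CTS element, WPRE to enhance transcript expression, and a ΔU3 3′ LTR, with an SV40 poly(A) signal and SV40 origin downstream.

Between the LTRs are two expression units. A human U6 RNA polymerase III promoter transcribes the H2AFX spacer fused to the Streptococcus pyogenes guide scaffold (annotated as a tracrRNA fragment), and an EF-1α core promoter drives puromycin N-acetyltransferase for selection of transduced mammalian cells. No Cas9 is encoded, so the nuclease must be supplied separately. The plasmid belongs to a guide series (pKMKO) used in a large-scale study of CRISPR/Cas9 cell-cycle gene knockouts in human cell lines.
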