Addgene plasmid #90702: H2AFX B3.3 gRNA
Purpose: 3rd generation lentiviral gRNA plasmid targeting human H2AFX
Depositing lab: Iain Cheeseman. Depositing organization: Whitehead Institute for Biomedical Research. Publication: Large-Scale Analysis of CRISPR/Cas9 Cell-Cycle Knockouts Reveals the Diversity of p53-Dependent Responses to Cell-Cycle Defects. McKinley KL, Cheeseman IM. Dev Cell. 2017 Feb 27;40(4):405-420.e2. doi: 10.1016/j.devcel.2017.01.012. Epub 2017 Feb 16. PubMed 28216383.
Backbone
  Vector backbone: pLenti-sgRNA
  Backbone manufacturer: Eric Lander & David Sabatini labs (Addgene plasmid #71409)
  Backbone size w/o insert (bp): 9151
  Vector type: Lentiviral, CRISPR
  Selectable markers: Puromycin
Growth in bacteria
  Bacterial resistance: Ampicillin, 100 μg/mL
  Growth temperature: 37°C
  Growth strain: NEB Stable
  Copy number: Unknown
Gene/Insert
  Gene/Insert name: H2AFX (Guide Designation B3.3) (alt name: pKMKO series)
  gRNA/shRNA sequence: CACCgCGCCAACGCGCTCGGCGTAG
  Species: H. sapiens (human)
  Promoter: U6
  Cloning method: Restriction Enzyme; 5′ cloning site BsmBI (destroyed during cloning); 3′ cloning site BsmBI (destroyed during cloning)
  Sequencing primers: 5′ hU6-F (5'-GAGGGCCTATTTCCCATGATT-3'); 3′ EF1a-R (5'-CACGGCGACTACTGCACTTA-3')
Terms and licenses: Academic/Nonprofit Terms; Industry Terms: Not Available to Industry
Depositor comments: Please note that gRNA target sequence listed is not strictly the 20nt spacer sequence, but also contains the 5' BsmBI overhang. For more information about knockout human cell lines generated using this plasmid, please see http://cellcycleknockouts.wi.mit.edu/ .
How to cite: H2AFX B3.3 gRNA was a gift from Iain Cheeseman (Addgene plasmid # 90702 ; http://n2t.net/addgene:90702 ; RRID:Addgene_90702)
